Addgene plasmid #146934: pnYC-NvM_M
Purpose: (Empty Backbone) Bacterial Expression vector
Depositing lab: Elisa Izaurralde. Depositing organization: Max Planck Institute for Developmental Biology. Publication: Deciphering correct strategies for multiprotein complex assembly by co-expression: application to complexes as large as the histone octamer. Diebold ML, Fribourg S, Koch M, Metzger T, Romier C. J Struct Biol. 2011 Aug;175(2):178-88. doi: 10.1016/j.jsb.2011.02.001. Epub 2011 Feb 12. PubMed 21320604.
Backbone
  Vector backbone: pnYC
  Vector type: Bacterial Expression
Growth in bacteria
  Bacterial resistance: Chloramphenicol, 25 μg/mL
  Growth temperature: 37°C
  Growth strain: DH5alpha
  Copy number: Low Copy
Gene/Insert
  Gene/Insert name: None
Terms and licenses: Academic/Nonprofit Terms; Industry Terms: Not Available to Industry
Depositor comments: Plasmids from this collection were made available to the research community and donated after the lab closed. Please note that the sequence provided by the depositing laboratory may be theoretical/predicted or based on Sanger sequencing results. There may be discrepancies between sequencing results obtained by Addgene and the depositor sequence. If an Addgene verified sequence is not available, please contact before placing your order to request that our lab fully sequence the plasmid.
How to cite: pnYC-NvM_M was a gift from Elisa Izaurralde (Addgene plasmid # 146934 ; http://n2t.net/addgene:146934 ; RRID:Addgene_146934)
