[The description below was written by a language model from this plasmid's Addgene catalogue record and pLannotate feature annotations shown in this document.]
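Description:
pnYC-NvM_M is an empty bacterial expression backbone from the pnYC series, intended for T7-driven protein production in E. coli and associated with a published strategy for assembling multiprotein complexes by co-expression. It replicates from the p15A origin, recorded as low copy, and is selected with chloramphenicol through a cat promoter–driven chloramphenicol acetyltransferase gene that spans the numbering origin of the 5,498 nt depositor sequence. Because p15A is compatible with ColE1-type origins, a plasmid of this kind can be maintained alongside a second expression vector carrying a different origin and marker, which fits the co-expression purpose of the vector family.

The expression cassette consists of a T7 promoter followed by a lac operator, so transcription depends on T7 RNA polymerase and is repressed by LacI until induced with IPTG or lactose. No lacI gene is annotated on the plasmid. A T7 gene 10 ribosome binding site follows, then a coding sequence for maltose binding protein lacking its signal peptide, which therefore stays cytosolic, and finally a T7 terminator. No gene of interest is present; the layout suggests that a target inserted downstream of MBP would be made as an N-terminal MBP fusion to aid solubility and affinity purification, although the record does not describe the cloning sites or any protease cleavage site. The short SET1 match between MBP and the terminator is likely vector-derived T7 gene 10 sequence rather than a functional tag. The several tetracycline resistance fragments with the tet promoter, along with the resD, IS1 and RSF ori fragments, appear to be nonfunctional remnants of the parental backbone, with the cassette interrupting the former tet gene.
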