Features (pLannotate 1.2.2; 17 found; start..end, strand, type, name):
    739..834     -  CDS            resD (fragment): REDF_ECOLI - Also known as D. Protein inferred from homology: Swiss-Prot protein existence level 3. Acts as a repressor of transcription and as a site-specific resolvase that cleaves at the RfsF site. From Escherichia coli (strain K12).
    824..881     +  CDS            TcR (fragment): tetracycline efflux protein; tet; confers resistance to tetracycline
    878..971     -  CDS            TcR (fragment): tetracycline efflux protein; tet; confers resistance to tetracycline
   1475..2375    -  CDS            TcR (fragment): tetracycline efflux protein; tet; confers resistance to tetracycline
   2402..2420    +  promoter       T7 promoter: promoter for bacteriophage T7 RNA polymerase
   2421..2445    +  protein_bind   lac operator: The lac repressor binds to the lac operator to inhibit transcription in E. coli. This inhibition can be relieved by adding lactose or isopropyl-β-D-thiogalactopyranoside (IPTG). lac repressor encoded by lacI
   2460..2482    +  RBS            RBS: efficient ribosome binding site from bacteriophage T7 gene 10 (Olins and Rangwala, 1989)
   2493..3589    +  CDS            MBP (fragment): maltose binding protein from E. coli; malE (mutated); This version of the gene does not encode a signal sequence, so MBP will remain in the cytosol.
   3687..3736    +  CDS            SET1 (fragment): solubility-enhancement tag derived from T7 phage gene 10B
   3744..3791    +  terminator     T7 terminator: transcription terminator for bacteriophage T7 RNA polymerase
   3814..3918    -  CDS            TcR (fragment): tetracycline efflux protein; tet; confers resistance to tetracycline
   3966..3994    -  promoter       tet promoter: E. coli promoter for tetracycline efflux protein gene
   4106..4651    +  rep_origin     p15A ori: Plasmids containing the medium-copy-number p15A origin of replication can be propagated in E. coli cells that contain a second plasmid with the ColE1 origin.
   4739..4794    +  rep_origin     RSF ori (fragment): Plasmids containing the RSF 1030 origin of replication can be propagated in E. coli cells that contain additional plasmids with compatible origins.
   4913..5056    -  mobile_element IS1 (fragment): prokaryotic transposable element IS1
   5177..5279    +  promoter       cat promoter: promoter of the E. coli cat gene encoding chloramphenicol acetyltransferase
   5280..441     +  CDS            CmR (across the origin): chloramphenicol acetyltransferase; cat; confers resistance to chloramphenicol
>Addgene plasmid #146934 | pnYC-NvM_M | depositor full sequence | sequence record 289381 | Full Sequence
GGTATGGCAATGAAAGACGGTGAGCTGGTGATATGGGATAGTGTTCACCCTTGTTACACCGTTTTCCATG
AGCAAACTGAAACGTTTTCATCGCTCTGGAGTGAATACCACGACGATTTCCGGCAGTTTCTACACATATA
TTCGCAAGATGTGGCGTGTTACGGTGAAAACCTGGCCTATTTCCCTAAAGGGTTTATTGAGAATATGTTT
TTCGTCTCAGCCAATCCCTGGGTGAGTTTCACCAGTTTTGATTTAAACGTGGCCAATATGGACAACTTCT
TCGCCCCCGTTTTCACCATGGGCAAATATTATACGCAAGGCGACAAGGTGCTGATGCCGCTGGCGATTCA
GGTTCATCATGCCGTCTGTGATGGCTTCCATGTCGGCAGAATGCTTAATGAATTACAACAGTACTGCGAT
GAGTGGCAGGGCGGGGCGTAATTTTTTTAAGGCAGTTATTGGTGCCCTTAAACGCCTGGTGCTACGCCTG
AATAAGTGATAATAAGCGGATGAATGGCAGAAATTCGAAAGCAAATTCGACCCGGTCGTCGGTTCAGGGC
AGGGTCGTTAAATAGCCGCTTATGTCTATTGCTGGTTTACCGGTTTATTGACTACCGGAAGCAGTGTGAC
CGTGTGCTTCTCAAATGCCTGAGGCCAGTTTGCTCAGGCTCTCCCCGTGGAGGTAATAATTGACGATATG
ATCATTTATTCTGCCTCCCAGAGCCTGATAAAAACGGTTAGCGCTTCGTTAATACAGATGTAGGTGTTCC
ACAGGGTAGCCAGCAGCATCCTGCGATGCAGATCCGGAACATAATGGTGCAGGGCGCTTGTTTCGGCGTG
GGTATGGTGGCAGGCCCCGTGGCCGGGGGACTGTTGGGCGCTGCCGGCACCTGTCCTACGAGTTGCATGA
TAAAGAAGACAGTCATAAGTGCGGCGACGATAGTCATGCCCCGCGCCCACCGGAAGGAGCTACCGGACAG
CGGTGCGGACTGTTGTAACTCAGAATAAGAAATGAGGCCGCTCATGGCGTTGACTCTCAGTCATAGTATC
GTGGTATCACCGGTTGGTTCCACTCTCTGTTGCGGGCAACTTCAGCAGCACGTAGGGGACTTCCGCGTTT
CCAGACTTTACGAAACACGGAAACCGAAGACCATTCATGTTGTTGCTCAGGTCGCAGACGTTTTGCAGCA
GCAGTCGCTTCACGTTCGCTCGCGTATCGGTGATTCATTCTGCTAACCAGTAAGGCAACCCCGCCAGCCT
AGCCGGGTCCTCAACGACAGGAGCACGATCATGCGCACCCGTGGCCAGGACCCAACGCTGCCCGAGATGC
GCCGCGTGCGGCTGCTGGAGATGGCGGACGCGATGGATATGTTCTGCCAAGGGTTGGTTTGCGCATTCAC
AGTTCTCCGCAAGAATTGATTGGCTCCAATTCTTGGAGTGGTGAATCCGTTAGCGAGGTGCCGCCGGCTT
CCATTCAGGTCGAGGTGGCCCGGCTCCATGCACCGCGACGCAACGCGGGGAGGCAGACAAGGTATAGGGC
GGCGCCTACAATCCATGCCAACCCGTTCCATGTGCTCGCCGAGGCGGCATAAATCGCCGTGACGATCAGC
GGTCCAGTGATCGAAGTTAGGCTGGTAAGAGCCGCGAGCGATCCTTGAAGCTGTCCCTGATGGTCGTCAT
CTACCTGCCTGGACAGCATGGCCTGCAACGCGGGCATCCCGATGCCGCCGGAAGCGAGAAGAATCATAAT
GGGGAAGGCCATCCAGCCTCGCGTCGCGAACGCCAGCAAGACGTAGCCCAGCGCGTCGGCCGCCATGCCG
GCGATAATGGCCTGCTTCTCGCCGAAACGTTTGGTGGCGGGACCAGTGACGAAGGCTTGAGCGAGGGCGT
GCAAGATTCCGAATACCGCAAGCGACAGGCCGATCATCGTCGCGCTCCAGCGAAAGCGGTCCTCGCCGAA
AATGACCCAGAGCGCTGCCGGCACCTGTCCTACGAGTTGCATGATAAAGAAGACAGTCATAAGTGCGGCG
ACGATAGTCATGCCCCGCGCCCACCGGAAGGAGCTGACTGGGTTGAAGGCTCTCAAGGGCATCGGTCGAC
GCTCTCCCTTATGCGACTCCTGCATTAGGAAGCAGCCCAGTAGTAGGTTGAGGCCGTTGAGCACCGCCGC
CGCAAGGAATGGTGCATGCAAGGAGATGGCGCCCAACAGTCCCCCGGCCACGGGGCCTGCCACCATACCC
ACGCCGAAACAAGCGCTCATGAGCCCGAAGTGGCGAGCCCGATCTTCCCCATCGGTGATGTCGGCGATAT
AGGCGCCAGCAACCGCACCTGTGGCGCCGGTGATGCCGGCCACGATGCGTCCGGCGTAGAGGATCAGACT
AAGATCTCGATCCCGCGAAATTAATACGACTCACTATAGGGGAATTGTGAGCGGATAACAATTCCCCACT
AGTAATAATTTTGTTTAACTTTAAGAAGGAGATATACCATGGAAACTGAAGAAGGTAAACTGGTAATCTG
GATTAACGGCGATAAAGGCTATAACGGTCTCGCTGAAGTCGGTAAGAAATTCGAGAAAGATACCGGAATT
AAAGTCACCGTTGAGCATCCGGATAAACTGGAAGAGAAATTCCCACAGGTTGCGGCAACTGGCGATGGCC
CTGACATTATCTTCTGGGCACACGACCGCTTTGGTGGCTACGCTCAATCTGGCCTGTTGGCTGAAATCAC
CCCGGACAAAGCGTTCCAGGACAAGCTGTATCCGTTTACCTGGGATGCCGTACGTTACAACGGCAAGCTG
ATTGCTTACCCGATCGCTGTTGAAGCGTTATCGCTGATTTATAACAAAGACCTGCTGCCGAACCCGCCAA
AAACCTGGGAAGAGATCCCGGCGCTGGATAAAGAACTGAAAGCGAAAGGTAAGAGCGCCCTGATGTTCAA
CCTGCAAGAACCGTACTTCACCTGGCCGCTGATTGCTGCTGACGGGGGTTATGCGTTCAAGTATGAAAAC
GGCAAGTACGACATTAAAGACGTGGGCGTGGATAACGCTGGCGCGAAAGCGGGTCTGACCTTCCTGGTTG
ACCTGATTAAAAACAAACACATGAATGCAGACACCGATTACTCCATCGCAGAAGCTGCCTTTAATAAAGG
CGAAACAGCGATGACCATCAACGGCCCGTGGGCATGGTCCAACATCGACACCAGCAAAGTGAATTATGGT
GTAACGGTACTGCCGACCTTCAAGGGTCAACCATCCAAACCGTTCGTTGGCGTGCTGAGCGCAGGTATTA
ACGCCGCCAGTCCGAACAAAGAGCTGGCAAAAGAGTTCCTCGAAAACTATCTGCTGACTGATGAAGGTCT
GGAAGCGGTTAATAAAGACAAACCGCTGGGTGCCGTAGCGCTGAAGTCTTACGAGGAAGAGTTGGCGAAA
GATCCACGTATTGCCGCCACGATGGAAAACGCCCAGAAAGGTGAAATCATGCCGAACATCCCGCAGATGT
CCGCTTTCTGGTATGCCGTGCGTACTGCGGTGATCAACGCCGCCAGCGGTCGTCAGACTGTCGATGAAGC
CCTTAAAGACGCGCAGACTGGTACCGGCAGCGGCGAAAACCTTTACTTCCAGGGCCATATGCTCGAGCTT
AAGCAATTGGGATCCTAATAGTCTAGAGCTAGCCCTAGGAGATCCGGCTGCTAACAAAGCCCGAAAGGAA
GCTGAGTTGGCTGCTGCCACCGCTGAGCAATAACTAGCATAACCCCTTGGGGCCTCTAAACGGGTCTTGA
GGGGTTTTTTGCTGAAAGGAGGAACTATATCCGGATATCCCGCAAGAGGCCCGGCAGTACCGGCATAACC
AAGCCTATGCCTACAGCATCCAGGGTGACGGTGCCGAGGATGACGATGAGCGCATTGTTAGATTTCATAC
ACGGTGCCTGACTGCGTTAGCAATTTAACTGTGATAAACTACCGCATTAAAGCTTATCGATGATAAGCTG
TCAAACATGAGAATTACAACTTATATCGTATGGGGCTGACTTCAGGTGCTACATTTGAAGAGATAAATTG
CACTGAAATCAAGAAATATTTTATCTGATTAATAAGATGATCTTCTTGAGATCGTTTTGGTCTGCGCGTA
ATCTCTTGCTCTGAAAACGAAAAAACCGCCTTGCAGGGCGGTTTTTCGAAGGTTCTCTGAGCTACCAACT
CTTTGAACCGAGGTAACTGGCTTGGAGGAGCGCAGTCACCAAAACTTGTCCTTTCAGTTTAGCCTTAACC
GGCGCATGACTTCAAGACTAACTCCTCTAAATCAATTACCAGTGGCTGCTGCCAGTGGTGCTTTTGCATG
TCTTTCCGGGTTGGACTCAAGACGATAGTTACCGGATAAGGCGCAGCGGTCGGACTGAACGGGGGGTTCG
TGCATACAGTCCAGCTTGGAGCGAACTGCCTACCCGGAACTGAGTGTCAGGCGTGGAATGAGACAAACGC
GGCCATAACAGCGGAATGACACCGGTAAACCGAAAGGCAGGAACAGGAGAGCGCACGAGGGAGCCGCCAG
GGGGAAACGCCTGGTATCTTTATAGTCCTGTCGGGTTTCGCCACCACTGATTTGAGCGTCAGATTTCGTG
ATGCTTGTCAGGGGGGCGGAGCCTATGGAAAAACGGCTTTGCCGCGGCCCTCTCACTTCCCTGTTAAGTA
TCTTCCTGGCATCTTCCAGGAAATCTCCGCCCCGTTCGTAAGCCATTTCCGCTCGCCGCAGTCGAACGAC
CGAGCGTAGCGAGTCAGTGAGCGAGGAAGCGGAATATATCCTGTATCACATATTCTGCTGACGCACCGGT
GCAGCCTTTTTTCTCCTGCCACATGAAGCACTTCACTGACACCCTCATCAGTGCCAACATAGTAAGCCAG
TATACACTCCCCTAGCGCTGATGTCCGGCGGTGCTTTTGCCGTTACGCACCACCCCGTCAGTAGCTGAAC
AGGAGGGACAGCTGATAGAAACAGAAGCCACTGGAGCACCTCAAAAACACCATCATACACTAAATCAGTA
AGTTGGCAGCATCACCCGACGCACTTTGCGCCGAATAAATACCTGTGACGGAAGATCACTTCGCAGAATA
AATAAATCCTGGTGTCCCTGTTGATACCGGGAAGCCCTGGGCCAACTTTTGGCGAAAATGAGACGTTGAT
CGGCACGTAAGAGGTTCCAACTTTCACCATAATGAAATAAGATCACTACCGGGCGTATTTTTTGAGTTAT
CGAGATTTTCAGGAGCTAAGGAAGCTAAAATGGAGAAAAAAATCACTGGATATACCACCGTTGATATATC
CCAATGGCATCGTAAAGAACATTTTGAGGCATTTCAGTCAGTTGCTCAATGTACCTATAACCAGACCGTT
CAGCTGGATATTACGGCCTTTTTAAAGACCGTAAAGAAAAATAAGCACAAGTTTTATCCGGCCTTTATTC
ACATTCTTGCCCGCCTGATGAATGCTCATCCGGAATTC
